Addgene plasmid #74923: pKS diaCas9_sgRNA
Purpose: Expresses Cas9 codon optimized for Phaeodactylum tricornutum and a sgRNA driven by a U6 promoter
Depositing lab: Per Winge. Depositing organization: Norwegian University of Science and Technology. Publication: A CRISPR/Cas9 system adapted for gene editing in marine algae. Nymark M, Sharma AK, Sparstad T, Bones AM, Winge P. Sci Rep. 2016 Apr 25;6:24951. doi: 10.1038/srep24951. PubMed 27108533.
Backbone
  Vector backbone: pBlueScript KS(+)
  Backbone manufacturer: Stratagene
  Backbone size w/o insert (bp): 2904
  Total vector size (bp): 8577
  Modifications to backbone: Bsa1 site located in ampicillin resistance gene removed
  Vector type: CRISPR
Growth in bacteria
  Bacterial resistance: Ampicillin, 100 μg/mL
  Growth temperature: 37°C
  Growth strain: DH5alpha
  Copy number: High Copy
Gene/Insert 1
  Gene/Insert name: LHCF2 promoter
  Species: Phaeodactylum tricornutum
  Insert size (bp): 442
  GenBank ID: Z24761.1
  Promoter: Cas9 module
  Cloning method: Restriction Enzyme; 5′ cloning site Sac1 (not destroyed); 3′ cloning site Xba1 (not destroyed)
  Sequencing primers: 5′ none; 3′ none
Gene/Insert 2
  Gene/Insert name: diaCas9
  Species: Synthetic
  Insert size (bp): 4283
  Promoter: Cas9 module
  Cloning method: Restriction Enzyme; 5′ cloning site Xba1 (not destroyed); 3′ cloning site BamHI (not destroyed)
  Sequencing primers: 5′ none; 3′ none
Gene/Insert 3
  Gene/Insert name: LHCF1 terminator
  Species: Phaeodactylum tricornutum
  Insert size (bp): 216
  GenBank ID: Z24761.1
  Promoter: Cas9 module
  Cloning method: Restriction Enzyme; 5′ cloning site BamHI (not destroyed); 3′ cloning site Pst1 (not destroyed)
  Sequencing primers: 5′ none; 3′ none
Gene/Insert 4
  Gene/Insert name: U6 promoter
  Species: Phaeodactylum tricornutum
  Insert size (bp): 280
  GenBank ID: CM000611.1
  Promoter: sgRNA module
  Cloning method: Restriction Enzyme; 5′ cloning site Pst1 (not destroyed); 3′ cloning site none (unknown if destroyed)
  Sequencing primers: 5′ none; 3′ none
Gene/Insert 5
  Gene/Insert name: sgRNA
  Species: Synthetic
  Insert size (bp): 103
  Promoter: sgRNA module
  Cloning method: Unknown
  Sequencing primers: 5′ none; 3′ none
Gene/Insert 6
  Gene/Insert name: U6 3' region
  Species: Phaeodactylum tricornutum
  Insert size (bp): 330
  GenBank ID: CM000611.1
  Promoter: sgRNA module
  Cloning method: Restriction Enzyme; 5′ cloning site none (unknown if destroyed); 3′ cloning site HindIII (not destroyed)
  Sequencing primers: 5′ none; 3′ none
Terms and licenses: Academic/Nonprofit Terms; Industry Terms: Not Available to Industry
Depositor comments: The diaCas9 module was synthesized by GeneArt® Services Thermo Fisher Scientific Inc. The sgRNA module was synthesized by Eurofins Genomic Services Ltd.
How to cite: pKS diaCas9_sgRNA was a gift from Per Winge (Addgene plasmid # 74923 ; http://n2t.net/addgene:74923 ; RRID:Addgene_74923)
