[The description below was written by a language model from this plasmid's Addgene catalogue record and pLannotate feature annotations shown in this document.]
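Description:
pKS diaCas9_sgRNA is a CRISPR/Cas9 genome-editing plasmid built for the marine diatom Phaeodactylum tricornutum on a pBluescript KS(+) backbone, about 8.6 kb in total. In E. coli it is maintained at high copy through the ColE1/pUC-type origin and selected with ampicillin via the β-lactamase gene. The usual pBluescript elements are retained: an f1 origin, a disrupted lacZα region with the lac promoter and operator, and flanking T7 and T3 promoters. The BsaI site normally present in the ampicillin resistance gene has been removed. The record does not say why, nor does it describe how target-specific guide sequences are inserted.

The payload consists of two adjacent modules assembled with restriction sites. In the Cas9 module, the P. tricornutum LHCF2 (fucoxanthin chlorophyll a/c-binding protein) promoter drives diaCas9, a synthetic Streptococcus pyogenes Cas9 coding sequence codon-optimized for the diatom. It carries a C-terminal bipartite nucleoplasmin nuclear localization signal and is followed by the LHCF1 terminator. The annotation's short FCPA fragment hit just downstream of the NLS probably reflects this terminator region. In the sgRNA module, an endogenous P. tricornutum U6 promoter transcribes a synthetic single guide RNA containing the S. pyogenes gRNA scaffold, followed by the native U6 3′ region, which presumably provides termination.

Nuclease and guide are thus delivered from one plasmid for targeted gene editing in marine algae. Neither the catalogue fields nor the feature table shows a diatom selectable marker, so selection of transformed algae would apparently have to come from another source.
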