Features (pLannotate 1.2.2; 16 found; start..end, strand, type, name):
      3..458     -  rep_origin     f1 ori (sequence partly withheld): f1 bacteriophage origin of replication; arrow indicates direction of (+) strand synthesis
    466..623     -  CDS            lacZα (fragment): LacZα fragment of β-galactosidase; lacZ fragment
    626..644     +  promoter       T7 promoter: promoter for bacteriophage T7 RNA polymerase
   1234..5334    +  CDS            cas9: CAS9_STRP1 - Also known as csn1 From Streptococcus pyogenes serotype M1.
   5335..5382    +  CDS            nucleoplasmin NLS: bipartite nuclear localization signal from nucleoplasmin
   5396..5536    +  CDS            FCPA (fragment): FCPA_PHATR - Also known as FCP1. Experimental evidence at transcript level: Swiss-Prot protein existence level 2. The light-harvesting complex (LHC) functions as a light receptor, it captures and delivers excitation energy to photosystems with which it is closely associated. Energy is transferred from the carotenoid and chlorophyll C (or B) to chlorophyll A and the photosynthetic reaction centers where it is used to synthesize ATP and reducing power. From Phaeodactylum tricornutum (Diatom).
   5918..5993    +  misc_RNA       gRNA scaffold: guide RNA scaffold for the Streptococcus pyogenes CRISPR/Cas9 system
   6331..6373    +  misc_feature   MCS (fragment): pBluescript multiple cloning site
   6385..6403    -  promoter       T3 promoter: promoter for bacteriophage T3 RNA polymerase
   6448..6464    -  protein_bind   lac operator: The lac repressor binds to the lac operator to inhibit transcription in E. coli. This inhibition can be relieved by adding lactose or isopropyl-β-D-thiogalactopyranoside (IPTG). lac repressor encoded by lacI
   6472..6502    -  promoter       lac promoter: promoter for the E. coli lac operon
   6517..6538    -  protein_bind   CAP binding site: CAP binding activates transcription in the presence of cAMP. E. coli catabolite activator protein
   6551..6643    -  CDS            lacI (fragment): lac repressor; lacI; The lac repressor binds to the lac operator to inhibit transcription in E. coli. This inhibition can be relieved by adding lactose or isopropyl-β-D-thiogalactopyranoside (IPTG).
   6826..7414    -  rep_origin     ori: high-copy-number ColE1/pMB1/pBR322/pUC origin of replication
   7585..8445    -  CDS            AmpR: β-lactamase; bla; confers resistance to ampicillin, carbenicillin, and related antibiotics
   8446..8550    -  promoter       AmpR promoter: bla
>Addgene plasmid #74923 | pKS diaCas9_sgRNA | depositor full sequence | sequence record 149703 | pKS diaCas9_sgRNA sequence 8576 bps
GGAAATTGTAAACGTTAATATTTTGTTAAAATTCGCGTTAAATTTTTGTTAAATCAGCTCATTTTTTAAC
CAATAGGCCGAAATCGGCAAAATCCCTTATAAATCAAAAGAATAGACCGAGATAGGGT
[37 nt withheld, positions 129-165]
AAAGAACGTGGACTCCAACGTCAAAGG
[49 nt withheld, positions 193-241]
T
[91 nt withheld, positions 243-333]
G
[124 nt withheld, positions 335-458]
CGCGCCATTCGCCATTCAGGCTGCGCAACTGTTGGGAAGGGCGATCGGTGCGGGCCTCTTCGCTATTACG
CCAGCTGGCGAAAGGGGGATGTGCTGCAAGGCGATTAAGTTGGGTAACGCCAGGGTTTTCCCAGTCACGA
CGTTGTAAAACGACGGCCAGTGAATTGTAATACGACTCACTATAGGGCGAATTGGAGCTCAATCTCGCCT
ATTCATGGTGTATAAAAGTTCAACATCCAAAGCTAGAACTTTTGGAAAGAGAAAGAATATCCGAATAGGG
CACGGCGTGCCGTATTGTTGGAGTGGACTAGCAGAAAGTGAGGAAGGCACAGGATGAGTTTTCTCGAGAC
ACATAGCTTCAGCGTCGTGTAGGCTAGGCAGAGGTGAGTTTTCTCGAGACATACCTTCAGCGTCGTCTTC
ACTGTCACAGTCAACTGACAGTAATCGTTGATCCGGAGAGATTCAAAATTCAATCTGTTTGGACCTGGAT
AAGACACAAGAGCGACATCCTGACATGAACGCCGTAAACAGCAAATCCTGGTTGAACACGTATCCTTTTG
GGGGCCTCCGCTACGACGCTCGCTCCAGCTGGGGCTTCCTTACTATACACAGCGCGCATATTTCACGGTT
GCCAGAAGTCAAGATGGCCTCTAGAATGGACTATAAGGACCACGACGGAGATTACAAGGATCATGATATT
GATTACAAAGACGATGATGATAAAATGGCCCCAAAGAAGAAGCGGAAAGTCGGTATACACGGAGTCCCAG
CAGCCGACAAGAAGTACTCGATTGGATTGGACATCGGCACCAACTCTGTTGGATGGGCCGTCATCACGGA
CGAGTACAAGGTGCCCAGCAAGAAATTCAAAGTACTGGGAAACACTGACCGCCATTCGATCAAGAAGAAT
TTGATTGGAGCTTTGCTGTTTGACAGCGGCGAAACAGCGGAAGCCACGCGGCTTAAACGAACCGCGAGAC
GAAGATATACGCGACGGAAGAACCGTATCTGCTATCTACAAGAGATTTTCTCGAATGAGATGGCAAAAGT
CGATGACTCTTTCTTTCACCGATTGGAAGAATCCTTCCTCGTTGAAGAGGATAAGAAACATGAGCGGCAC
CCGATATTTGGAAACATTGTGGACGAGGTGGCTTACCATGAGAAATACCCGACTATTTACCACCTGCGAA
AGAAATTGGTGGACTCGACGGACAAAGCGGATCTTCGCCTAATCTATTTGGCGCTAGCACATATGATTAA
GTTTCGCGGCCACTTCTTGATCGAAGGCGACTTGAATCCGGACAACAGTGATGTTGACAAACTGTTTATT
CAACTTGTACAAACTTACAACCAGCTCTTTGAAGAAAATCCCATTAACGCTTCGGGAGTGGACGCGAAAG
CCATCCTTTCTGCCCGACTCAGCAAGAGCCGACGCCTAGAAAATTTGATTGCGCAACTTCCCGGCGAGAA
AAAGAATGGACTTTTTGGAAATCTTATTGCTTTGTCGCTGGGCCTTACGCCGAACTTTAAGAGCAACTTC
GACCTTGCGGAAGATGCCAAATTGCAACTGAGTAAAGACACATATGACGACGACCTCGACAATCTTTTGG
CACAAATAGGAGATCAGTACGCCGACCTCTTTTTGGCGGCTAAGAACTTGTCCGACGCCATTCTGTTGTC
GGACATCCTTCGAGTTAATACGGAGATTACTAAGGCGCCCTTGAGCGCCTCTATGATCAAAAGATACGAC
GAGCATCACCAAGACCTGACCCTCCTTAAAGCTCTCGTCCGGCAACAGCTGCCTGAGAAGTACAAAGAGA
TTTTCTTTGATCAAAGCAAAAACGGATACGCGGGCTACATTGACGGGGGAGCCTCGCAAGAAGAGTTCTA
CAAGTTTATTAAACCGATCCTGGAAAAGATGGACGGCACGGAGGAATTACTCGTGAAACTTAACCGAGAG
GACCTTTTGCGTAAGCAACGGACTTTCGACAACGGATCTATTCCGCACCAAATCCATCTCGGAGAATTGC
ACGCAATTCTGCGCCGGCAAGAAGATTTTTATCCATTTCTCAAGGACAACCGGGAAAAGATTGAGAAAAT
CTTAACCTTCCGCATACCCTACTACGTCGGCCCTTTGGCCAGGGGAAATTCGAGATTTGCCTGGATGACG
CGAAAGAGTGAGGAAACTATTACTCCCTGGAATTTCGAAGAAGTGGTAGACAAAGGAGCTTCCGCGCAAT
CCTTTATCGAGCGCATGACCAACTTCGATAAGAACCTCCCGAATGAGAAAGTCCTACCCAAGCATTCGTT
GCTCTACGAATACTTTACGGTGTATAATGAGCTGACTAAAGTCAAATACGTTACAGAGGGAATGCGAAAA
CCGGCTTTCCTCTCGGGAGAGCAGAAAAAGGCCATAGTCGATCTTCTCTTTAAAACGAACCGTAAAGTTA
CCGTGAAACAACTAAAAGAGGACTACTTCAAGAAAATCGAATGCTTTGACTCCGTTGAAATTTCCGGCGT
TGAAGATCGGTTCAATGCCTCCTTGGGAACATACCACGATCTCCTGAAAATTATCAAAGACAAGGACTTT
CTTGACAATGAGGAAAACGAGGACATTCTTGAAGATATTGTCTTGACGCTAACACTTTTTGAGGATCGAG
AGATGATTGAGGAACGCCTTAAAACCTATGCGCATCTGTTCGACGACAAAGTTATGAAGCAATTGAAGCG
CCGGAGATATACGGGATGGGGAAGGTTGAGTCGGAAACTGATAAATGGCATACGCGATAAGCAGTCCGGC
AAAACAATTCTCGATTTCTTGAAGTCCGACGGATTTGCGAATCGAAACTTCATGCAACTGATCCATGACG
ATTCGTTGACCTTTAAAGAGGACATTCAAAAAGCCCAAGTATCCGGACAAGGAGATTCTTTGCACGAGCA
TATTGCGAATCTTGCTGGAAGTCCGGCTATTAAAAAGGGCATTCTCCAGACAGTAAAGGTCGTGGATGAA
CTCGTTAAAGTTATGGGCCGACACAAACCCGAGAACATAGTCATCGAAATGGCGAGAGAGAACCAGACCA
CCCAAAAGGGACAGAAAAATTCACGCGAGCGAATGAAGCGGATTGAAGAGGGGATCAAAGAGCTTGGCAG
CCAAATTCTGAAAGAACACCCGGTTGAAAACACCCAATTGCAGAACGAGAAGCTCTACCTGTACTATCTT
CAAAATGGGCGTGATATGTACGTCGATCAAGAATTGGACATCAACCGGCTATCCGATTACGATGTGGACC
ATATTGTTCCTCAGTCGTTTCTCAAAGACGACTCCATAGACAATAAGGTTCTAACGAGAAGCGACAAGAA
CCGCGGCAAATCAGACAACGTCCCCTCCGAGGAAGTAGTTAAGAAAATGAAGAATTACTGGCGCCAATTG
CTGAACGCTAAGCTCATTACCCAAAGAAAGTTTGACAATTTGACGAAAGCCGAGCGAGGCGGGCTCTCGG
AACTGGATAAGGCCGGCTTCATTAAAAGACAATTGGTGGAAACGCGACAAATCACAAAGCACGTCGCACA
GATTCTCGACTCCCGCATGAACACTAAGTATGACGAGAATGACAAACTAATCCGGGAAGTCAAAGTGATT
ACCTTGAAGTCCAAGCTGGTTTCCGATTTTCGTAAAGATTTTCAGTTTTACAAAGTTCGCGAGATCAACA
ACTACCATCACGCGCACGACGCTTACTTGAACGCTGTCGTGGGAACGGCCTTGATTAAAAAATACCCTAA
GCTGGAAAGCGAGTTCGTTTACGGCGATTACAAGGTGTATGACGTACGCAAAATGATCGCGAAGTCAGAG
CAGGAAATTGGCAAAGCTACTGCGAAGTACTTCTTTTATAGCAACATAATGAATTTTTTCAAAACGGAGA
TTACCCTCGCTAACGGCGAGATTCGCAAGCGCCCTCTTATCGAGACAAACGGCGAAACGGGGGAGATTGT
CTGGGATAAAGGCCGCGATTTTGCGACTGTGCGGAAAGTCTTGTCGATGCCGCAAGTGAATATAGTCAAA
AAGACGGAGGTGCAAACAGGCGGCTTTTCGAAAGAATCTATCCTTCCCAAAAGGAACTCTGATAAGTTGA
TTGCGCGAAAAAAGGATTGGGACCCTAAGAAGTATGGCGGCTTTGACAGCCCGACCGTAGCATATTCTGT
CCTTGTGGTGGCCAAAGTCGAAAAGGGCAAATCCAAGAAACTGAAGAGTGTGAAAGAATTGCTTGGGATT
ACGATCATGGAAAGATCATCTTTTGAGAAGAATCCCATCGACTTTCTCGAAGCTAAAGGCTACAAAGAAG
TGAAAAAGGACCTGATTATCAAGTTGCCTAAGTACTCCTTGTTTGAGCTGGAAAATGGCCGTAAGCGAAT
GCTCGCTTCTGCCGGCGAACTCCAGAAGGGAAACGAATTGGCGCTGCCCTCCAAATATGTTAACTTTCTT
TACCTTGCCTCGCACTATGAGAAGCTCAAGGGCTCCCCCGAGGATAATGAGCAAAAACAACTGTTTGTAG
AACAGCATAAGCACTACTTGGACGAGATCATTGAGCAAATTAGCGAGTTCTCCAAGCGAGTCATCCTTGC
CGACGCTAATCTGGACAAAGTCCTGTCCGCCTACAATAAGCACCGCGATAAGCCAATCCGAGAGCAAGCG
GAGAATATTATCCACTTGTTTACGCTCACCAATCTTGGAGCCCCTGCCGCCTTTAAGTACTTTGACACCA
CCATCGACCGCAAGAGGTACACCAGCACCAAAGAAGTCTTGGACGCCACCCTCATTCACCAATCAATCAC
CGGCTTGTACGAGACACGCATCGACCTGTCTCAACTCGGAGGCGACAAAAGGCCGGCGGCCACGAAAAAG
GCCGGCCAGGCAAAAAAGAAAAAGTAATCTGGATCCCTACCTCGACTTTGGCTGGGACACTTTCAGTGAG
GACAAGAAGCTCCAGAAGCGTGCTATCGAACTCAACCAGGGACGTGCGGCACAAATGGGCATCCTTGCTC
TCATGGTGCACGAACAGTTGGGAGTCTCTATCCTTCCTTAAAAATTTAATTTTCATTAGTTGCAGTCACT
CCGCTTTGGTTTCACAGTCAGGAATAACACTAGCTCGTCTTCACTGCAGGTTGGCTCGGAAGTTGGTGTT
GACGGTGAGCTGGAAATTGGTTGTCGGTCACTGCTAGCGAGAAGAAAACGGAGGACAGAAGGAAGTGAAA
CTCGGTTCGTTCTCGACAGCCTCACTGTCAATATGCTCATTTTCAATCCTTAGCGCTTTTAATGTCGAAT
TGACGGTAAATTGAATAGGATCTATAATATCTACAAGGTACTTTGACACGCCAAGTATTCATTGTTAGTC
AACAATATTTTAGAGCTTTATAAGGTCAAAAAACACCTTCAAAGTCGAGGAGACCGAGAGAGGGTCTCAG
TTTTAGAGCTAGAAATAGCAAGTTAAAATAAGGCTAGTCCGTTATCAACTTGAAAAAGTGGCACCGAGTC
GGTGCTTTTTTTTAGAACCGCTCACCCATGCTATCGTATGTCATTTACATTGACAAACTGCTATGAATGC
GTTTGCGATAACTTCAGCTCGCTGAAGCCCTAGACATTTCGTTTGACTAAATTGTTTTCCGGTTGCTTTA
CTACCGACCGGTCTGCGGGTAGCATGTCTTGGCTTTTGCGAGTTCGAGAGAATTTATGGACAAGTGCGTT
TACAGTTTGGAACACGAGTGTGAGTGAGCGGAATTGGCTATCTATAACATTCTTATTTCAGGAGGCTGGT
GATTAGCAGAATTTTCAAAGATCTCGAATCTAAAATCGCCATGGGCTCGACGAACTTTTCTGCAAGCTTA
TCGATACCGTCGACCTCGAGGGGGGGCCCGGTACCAGCTTTTGTTCCCTTTAGTGAGGGTTAATTCCGAG
CTTGGCGTAATCATGGTCATAGCTGTTTCCTGTGTGAAATTGTTATCCGCTCACAATTCCACACAACATA
CGAGCCGGAAGCATAAAGTGTAAAGCCTGGGGTGCCTAATGAGTGAGCTAACTCACATTAATTGCGTTGC
GCTCACTGCCCGCTTTCCAGTCGGGAAACCTGTCGTGCCAGCTGCATTAATGAATCGGCCAACGCGCGGG
GAGAGGCGGTTTGCGTATTGGGCGCTCTTCCGCTTCCTCGCTCACTGACTCGCTGCGCTCGGTCGTTCGG
CTGCGGCGAGCGGTATCAGCTCACTCAAAGGCGGTAATACGGTTATCCACAGAATCAGGGGATAACGCAG
GAAAGAACATGTGAGCAAAAGGCCAGCAAAAGGCCAGGAACCGTAAAAAGGCCGCGTTGCTGGCGTTTTT
CCATAGGCTCCGCCCCCCTGACGAGCATCACAAAAATCGACGCTCAAGTCAGAGGTGGCGAAACCCGACA
GGACTATAAAGATACCAGGCGTTTCCCCCTGGAAGCTCCCTCGTGCGCTCTCCTGTTCCGACCCTGCCGC
TTACCGGATACCTGTCCGCCTTTCTCCCTTCGGGAAGCGTGGCGCTTTCTCATAGCTCACGCTGTAGGTA
TCTCAGTTCGGTGTAGGTCGTTCGCTCCAAGCTGGGCTGTGTGCACGAACCCCCCGTTCAGCCCGACCGC
TGCGCCTTATCCGGTAACTATCGTCTTGAGTCCAACCCGGTAAGACACGACTTATCGCCACTGGCAGCAG
CCACTGGTAACAGGATTAGCAGAGCGAGGTATGTAGGCGGTGCTACAGAGTTCTTGAAGTGGTGGCCTAA
CTACGGCTACACTAGAAGAACAGTATTTGGTATCTGCGCTCTGCTGAAGCCAGTTACCTTCGGAAAAAGA
GTTGGTAGCTCTTGATCCGGCAAACAAACCACCGCTGGTAGCGGTGGTTTTTTTGTTTGCAAGCAGCAGA
TTACGCGCAGAAAAAAAGGATCTCAAGAAGATCCTTTGATCTTTTCTACGGGGTCTGACGCTCAGTGGAA
CGAAAACTCACGTTAAGGGATTTTGGTCATGAGATTATCAAAAAGGATCTTCACCTAGATCCTTTTAAAT
TAAAAATGAAGTTTTAAATCAATCTAAAGTATATATGAGTAAACTTGGTCTGACAGTTACCAATGCTTAA
TCAGTGAGGCACCTATCTCAGCGATCTGTCTATTTCGTTCATCCATAGTTGCCTGACTCCCCGTCGTGTA
GATAACTACGATACGGGAGGGCTTACCATCTGGCCCCAGTGCTGCAATGATACCGCGAGAGCCACGCTCA
CCGGCTCCAGATTTATCAGCAATAAACCAGCCAGCCGGAAGGGCCGAGCGCAGAAGTGGTCCTGCAACTT
TATCCGCCTCCATCCAGTCTATTAATTGTTGCCGGGAAGCTAGAGTAAGTAGTTCGCCAGTTAATAGTTT
GCGCAACGTTGTTGCCATTGCTACAGGCATCGTGGTGTCACGCTCGTCGTTTGGTATGGCTTCATTCAGC
TCCGGTTCCCAACGATCAAGGCGAGTTACATGATCCCCCATGTTGTGCAAAAAAGCGGTTAGCTCCTTCG
GTCCTCCGATCGTTGTCAGAAGTAAGTTGGCCGCAGTGTTATCACTCATGGTTATGGCAGCACTGCATAA
TTCTCTTACTGTCATGCCATCCGTAAGATGCTTTTCTGTGACTGGTGAGTACTCAACCAAGTCATTCTGA
GAATAGTGTATGCGGCGACCGAGTTGCTCTTGCCCGGCGTCAATACGGGATAATACCGCGCCACATAGCA
GAACTTTAAAAGTGCTCATCATTGGAAAACGTTCTTCGGGGCGAAAACTCTCAAGGATCTTACCGCTGTT
GAGATCCAGTTCGATGTAACCCACTCGTGCACCCAACTGATCTTCAGCATCTTTTACTTTCACCAGCGTT
TCTGGGTGAGCAAAAACAGGAAGGCAAAATGCCGCAAAAAAGGGAATAAGGGCGACACGGAAATGTTGAA
TACTCATACTCTTCCTTTTTCAATATTATTGAAGCATTTATCAGGGTTATTGTCTCATGAGCGGATACAT
ATTTGAATGTATTTAGAAAAATAAACAAATAGGGGTTCCGCGCACATTTCCCCGAAAAGTGCCACCTG
