>Addgene plasmid #74923 | pKS diaCas9_sgRNA | addgene partial sequence | sequence record 147659 | M13pUC-Fwd 5'-CCCAGTCACGACGTTGTAAAACG-3'
AATTGTAATACGACTCACTATAGGGCGAATTGGAGCTCAATCTCGCCTATTCATGGTGTATAAAAGTTCA
ACATCCAAAGCTAGAACTTTTGGAAAGAGAAAGAATATCCGAATAGGGCACGGCGTGCCGTATTGTTGGA
GTGGACTAGCAGAAAGTGAGGAAGGCACAGGATGAGTTTTCTCGAGACACATAGCTTCAGCGTCGTGTAG
GCTAGGCAGAGGTGAGTTTTCTCGAGACATACCTTCAGCGTCGTCTTCACTGTCACAGTCAACTGACAGT
AATCGTTGATCCGGAGAGATTCAAAATTCAATCTGTTTGGACCTGGATAAGACACAAGAGCGACATCCTG
ACATGAACGCCGTAAACAGCAAATCCTGGTTGAACACGTATCCTTTTGGGGGCCTCCGCTACGACGCTCG
CTCCAGCTGGGGCTTCCTTACTATACACAGCGCGCATATTTCACGGTTGCCAGAAGTCAAGATGGCCTCT
AGAATGGACTATAAGGACCACGACGGAGATTACAAGGATCATGATATTGATTACAAAGACGATGATGATA
AAATGGCCCCAAAGAAGAAGCGGAAAGTCGGTATACACGGAGTCCCAGCAGCCGACAAGAAGTACTCGAT
TGGATTGGACATCGGCACCAACTCTGTTGGATGGGCCGTCATCACGGACGAGTACAAGGTGCCCAGCAAG
AAATTCAAAGTACTGGGAAACACTGACCGCCATTCGATCAAGAAGAATTTGATTGGAGCTTTGCTGTTTG
ACAGCGGCGAAACAGCGGAAGCCACGCGGCTTAAACGAACCGCGAGACGAAGATATACGCGACGGAAGAA
CCGTATCTGCTATCTACAAGAGATTTTCTCGAATGAGATGGCAAAAGTCGATGACTCTTTCTTTCACCGA
TTGGAAGAATCCTTCCTCGTTGAAGAGGATAAGAAACATGAGCGGCACCCGATATTTGGAAACATTGTGG
ACGAGGTGGCTTACCATGAGAAATACCCGACTATTTACCACCTGCGAAAGAAATTGGTGGACTCGACGGA
CAAAGCGGATCT
