>Addgene plasmid #74923 | pKS diaCas9_sgRNA | addgene partial sequence | sequence record 149701 | StrepPyoCas9-5UTR-F 5'-CGGTGCCACTTTTTCAAGTTG-3'
TTTTAACTTGCTATTTCTAGCTCTAAAACTGAGACCCTCTCTCGGTCTCCTCGACTTTGAAGGTGTTTTT
TGACCTTATAAAGCTCTAAAATATTGTTGACTAACAATGAATACTTGGCGTGTCAAAGTACCTTGTAGAT
ATTATAGATCCTATTCAATTTACCGTCAATTCGACATTAAAAGCGCTAAGGATTGAAAATGAGCATATTG
ACAGTGAGGCTGTCGAGAACGAACCGAGTTTCACTTCCTTCTGTCCTCCGTTTTCTTCTCGCTAGCAGTG
ACCGACAACCAATTTCCAGCTCACCGTCAACACCAACTTCCGAGCCAACCTGCAGTGAAGACGAGCTAGT
GTTATTCCTGACTGTGAAACCAAAGCGGAGTGACTGCAACTAATGAAAATTAAATTTTTAAGGAAGGATA
GAGACTCCCAACTGTTCGTGCACCATGAGAGCAAGGATGCCCATTTGTGCCGCACGTCCCTGGTTGAGTT
CGATAGCACGCTTCTGGAGCTTCTTGTCCTCACTGAAAGTGTCCCAGCCAAAGTCGAGGTAGGGATCCAG
ATTACTTTTTCTTTTTTGCCTGGCCGGCCTTTTTCGTGGCCGCCGGCCTTTTGTCGCCTCCGAGTTGAGA
CAGGTCGATGCGTGTCTCGTACAAGCCGGTGATTGATTGGTGAATGAGGGTGGCGTCCAAGACTTCTTTG
GTGCTGGTGTACCTCTTGCGGTCGATGGTGGTGTCAAAGTACTTAAAGGCGGCAGGGGCTCCAAGATTGG
TGAGCGTAAACAAGTGGATAATATTCTCCGCTTGCTCTCGGATTGGCTTATCGCGGTGCTTATTGTAGGC
GGACAGGACTTTGTCCAGATTAGCGTCGGCAAGGATGACTCGCTTGGAGAACTCGCTAATTTGCTCA
