>Addgene plasmid #74923 | pKS diaCas9_sgRNA | addgene partial sequence | sequence record 149702 | pUC-4 5'-CAGTGAGCGAGGAAGCGGAAGAGCGCCCAA-3'
GCCTCTCCCCGCGCGTTGGCCGATTCATTAATGCAGCTGGCACGACAGGTTTCCCGACTGGAAAGCGGGC
AGTGAGCGCAACGCAATTAATGTGAGTTAGCTCACTCATTAGGCACCCCAGGCTTTACACTTTATGCTTC
CGGCTCGTATGTTGTGTGGAATTGTGAGCGGATAACAATTTCACACAGGAAACAGCTATGACCATGATTA
CGCCAAGCTCGAAATTAACCCTCACTAAAGGGAACAAAAGCTGGTACCGGGCCCCCCCTCGAGGTCGACG
GTATCGATAAGCTTGCAGAAAAGTTCGTCGAGCCCATGGCGATTTTAGATTCGAGATCTTTGAAAATTCT
GCTAATCACCAGCCTCCTGAAATAAGAATGTTATAGATAGCCAATTCCGCTCACTCACACTCGTGTTCCA
AACTGTAAACGCACTTGTCCATAAATTCTCTCGAACTCGCAAAAGCCAAGACATGCTACCCGCAGACCGG
TCGGTAGTAAAGCAACCGGAAAACAATTTAGTCAAACGAAATGTCTAGGGCTTCAGCGAGCTGAAGTTAT
CGCAAACGCATTCATAGCAGTTTGTCAATGTAAATGACATACGATAGCATGGGTGAGCGGTTCTAAAAAA
AAGCACCGACTCGGTGCCACTTTTTCAAGTTGATAACGGACTAGCCTTATTTTAACTTGCTATTTCTAGC
TCTAAAACTGAGACCCTCTCTCGGTCTCCTCGACTTTGAAGGTGTTTTTTGACCTTATAAAGCTCTAAAA
TATTGTTGACTAACAATGAATACTTGGCGTGTCAAAGTACCTTGTAGATATTATAGATCCTATTCAATTT
ACCGTCAATTCGAC
